>Addgene plasmid #77429 | TPK1 gRNA (BRDN0001148855) | addgene full sequence | sequence record 187744 | Addgene Assembled Sequence
CCCGGGTGCAAAGATGGATAAAGTTTTAAACAGAGAGGAATCTTTGCAGCTAATGGACCTTCTAGGTCTT
GAAAGGAGTGGGAATTGGCTCCGGTGCCCGTCAGTGGGCAGAGCGCACATCGCCCACAGTCCCCGAGAAG
TTGGGGGGAGGGGTCGGCAATTGATCCGGTGCCTAGAGAAGGTGGCGCGGGGTAAACTGGGAAAGTGATG
TCGTGTACTGGCTCCGCCTTTTTCCCGAGGGTGGGGGAGAACCGTATATAAGTGCAGTAGTCGCCGTGAA
CGTTCTTTTTCGCAACGGGTTTGCCGCCAGAACACAGGTAAGTGCCGTGTGTGGTTCCCGCGGGCCTGGC
CTCTTTACGGGTTATGGCCCTTGCGTGCCTTGAATTACTTCCACCTGGCTGCAGTACGTGATTCTTGATC
CCGAGCTTCGGGTTGGAAGTGGGTGGGAGAGTTCGAGGCCTTGCGCTTAAGGAGCCCCTTCGCCTCGTGC
TTGAGTTGAGGCCTGGCCTGGGCGCTGGGGCCGCCGCGTGCGAATCTGGTGGCACCTTCGCGCCTGTCTC
GCTGCTTTCGATAAGTCTCTAGCCATTTAAAATTTTTGATGACCTGCTGCGACGCTTTTTTTCTGGCAAG
ATAGTCTTGTAAATGCGGGCCAAGATCTGCACACTGGTATTTCGGTTTTTGGGGCCGCGGGCGGCGACGG
GGCCCGTGCGTCCCAGCGCACATGTTCGGCGAGGCGGGGCCTGCGAGCGCGGCCACCGAGAATCGGACGG
GGGTAGTCTCAAGCTGGCCGGCCTGCTCTGGTGCCTGGCCTCGCGCCGCCGTGTATCGCCCCGCCCTGGG
CGGCAAGGCTGGCCCGGTCGGCACCAGTTGCGTGAGCGGAAAGATGGCCGCTTCCCGGCCCTGCTGCAGG
GAGCTCAAAATGGAGGACGCGGCGCTCGGGAGAGCGGGCGGGTGAGTCACCCACACAAAGGAAAAGGGCC
TTTCCGTCCTCAGCCGTCGCTTCATGTGACTCCACGGAGTACCGGGCGCCGTCCAGGCACCTCGATTAGT
TCTCGAGCTTTTGGAGTACGTCGTCTTTAGGTTGGGGGGAGGGGTTTTATGCGATGGAGTTTCCCCACAC
TGAGTGGGTGGAGACTGAAGTTAGGCCAGCTTGGCACTTGATGTAATTCTCCTTGGAATTTGCCCTTTTT
GAGTTTGGATCTTGGTTCATTCTCAAGCCTCAGACAGTGGTTCAAAGTTTTTTTCTTCCATTTCAGGTGT
CGTGACGTACGGCCACCATGACCGAGTACAAGCCCACGGTGCGCCTCGCCACCCGCGACGACGTCCCCAG
GGCCGTACGCACCCTCGCCGCCGCGTTCGCCGACTACCCCGCCACGCGCCACACCGTCGATCCGGACCGC
CACATCGAGCGGGTCACCGAGCTGCAAGAACTCTTCCTCACGCGCGTCGGGCTCGACATCGGCAAGGTGT
GGGTCGCGGACGACGGCGCCGCCGTGGCGGTCTGGACCACGCCGGAGAGCGTCGAAGCGGGGGCGGTGTT
CGCCGAGATCGGCCCGCGCATGGCCGAGTTGAGCGGTTCCCGGCTGGCCGCGCAGCAACAGATGGAAGGC
CTCCTGGCGCCGCACCGGCCCAAGGAGCCCGCGTGGTTCCTGGCCACCGTCGGAGTCTCGCCCGACCACC
AGGGCAAGGGTCTGGGCAGCGCCGTCGTGCTCCCCGGAGTGGAGGCGGCCGAGCGCGCCGGGGTGCCCGC
CTTCCTGGAGACCTCCGCGCCCCGCAACCTCCCCTTCTACGAGCGGCTCGGCTTCACCGTCACCGCCGAC
GTCGAGGTGCCCGAAGGACCGCGCACCTGGTGCATGACCCGCAAGCCCGGTGCCTGAACGCGTTAAGTCG
ACAATCAACCTCTGGATTACAAAATTTGTGAAAGATTGACTGGTATTCTTAACTATGTTGCTCCTTTTAC
GCTATGTGGATACGCTGCTTTAATGCCTTTGTATCATGCTATTGCTTCCCGTATGGCTTTCATTTTCTCC
TCCTTGTATAAATCCTGGTTGCTGTCTCTTTATGAGGAGTTGTGGCCCGTTGTCAGGCAACGTGGCGTGG
TGTGCACTGTGTTTGCTGACGCAACCCCCACTGGTTGGGGCATTGCCACCACCTGTCAGCTCCTTTCCGG
GACTTTCGCTTTCCCCCTCCCTATTGCCACGGCGGAACTCATCGCCGCCTGCCTTGCCCGCTGCTGGACA
GGGGCTCGGCTGTTGGGCACTGACAATTCCGTGGTGTTGTCGGGGAAATCATCGTCCTTTCCTTGGCTGC
TCGCCTGTGTTGCCACCTGGATTCTGCGCGGGACGTCCTTCTGCTACGTCCCTTCGGCCCTCAATCCAGC
GGACCTTCCTTCCCGCGGCCTGCTGCCGGCTCTGCGGCCTCTTCCGCGTCTTCGCCTTCGCCCTCAGACG
AGTCGGATCTCCCTTTGGGCCGCCTCCCCGCGTCGACTTTAAGACCAATGACTTACAAGGCAGCTGTAGA
TCTTAGCCACTTTTTAAAAGAAAAGGGGGGACTGGAAGGGCTAATTCACTCCCAACGAAGACAAGATCTG
CTTTTTGCTTGTACTGGGTCTCTCTGGTTAGACCAGATCTGAGCCTGGGAGCTCTCTGGCTAACTAGGGA
ACCCACTGCTTAAGCCTCAATAAAGCTTGCCTTGAGTGCTTCAAGTAGTGTGTGCCCGTCTGTTGTGTGA
CTCTGGTAACTAGAGATCCCTCAGACCCTTTTAGTCAGTGTGGAAAATCTCTAGCAGTACGTATAGTAGT
TCATGTCATCTTATTATTCAGTATTTATAACTTGCAAAGAAATGAATATCAGAGAGTGAGAGGAACTTGT
TTATTGCAGCTTATAATGGTTACAAATAAAGCAATAGCATCACAAATTTCACAAATAAAGCATTTTTTTC
ACTGCATTCTAGTTGTGGTTTGTCCAAACTCATCAATGTATCTTATCATGTCTGGCTCTAGCTATCCCGC
CCCTAACTCCGCCCATCCCGCCCCTAACTCCGCCCAGTTCCGCCCATTCTCCGCCCCATGGCTGACTAAT
TTTTTTTATTTATGCAGAGGCCGAGGCCGCCTCGGCCTCTGAGCTATTCCAGAAGTAGTGAGGAGGCTTT
TTTGGAGGCCTAGGGACGTACCCAATTCGCCCTATAGTGAGTCGTATTACGCGCGCTCACTGGCCGTCGT
TTTACAACGTCGTGACTGGGAAAACCCTGGCGTTACCCAACTTAATCGCCTTGCAGCACATCCCCCTTTC
GCCAGCTGGCGTAATAGCGAAGAGGCCCGCACCGATCGCCCTTCCCAACAGTTGCGCAGCCTGAATGGCG
AATGGG
[124 nt withheld, positions 3367-3490]
C
[91 nt withheld, positions 3492-3582]
A
[49 nt withheld, positions 3584-3632]
CCTTTGACGTTGGAGTCCACGTTCTTT
[37 nt withheld, positions 3660-3696]
ACCCTATCTCGGTCTATTCTTTTGATTTATAAGGGATTTTGCCGATTTCGGCCTATTGGTTAAAAAATGA
GCTGATTTAACAAAAATTTAACGCGAATTTTAACAAAATATTAACGCTTACAATTTAGGTGGCACTTTTC
GGGGAAATGTGCGCGGAACCCCTATTTGTTTATTTTTCTAAATACATTCAAATATGTATCCGCTCATGAG
ACAATAACCCTGATAAATGCTTCAATAATATTGAAAAAGGAAGAGTATGAGTATTCAACATTTCCGTGTC
GCCCTTATTCCCTTTTTTGCGGCATTTTGCCTTCCTGTTTTTGCTCACCCAGAAACGCTGGTGAAAGTAA
AAGATGCTGAAGATCAGTTGGGTGCACGAGTGGGTTACATCGAACTGGATCTCAACAGCGGTAAGATCCT
TGAGAGTTTTCGCCCCGAAGAACGTTTTCCAATGATGAGCACTTTTAAAGTTCTGCTATGTGGCGCGGTA
TTATCCCGTATTGACGCCGGGCAAGAGCAACTCGGTCGCCGCATACACTATTCTCAGAATGACTTGGTTG
AGTACTCACCAGTCACAGAAAAGCATCTTACGGATGGCATGACAGTAAGAGAATTATGCAGTGCTGCCAT
AACCATGAGTGATAACACTGCGGCCAACTTACTTCTGACAACGATCGGAGGACCGAAGGAGCTAACCGCT
TTTTTGCACAACATGGGGGATCATGTAACTCGCCTTGATCGTTGGGAACCGGAGCTGAATGAAGCCATAC
CAAACGACGAGCGTGACACCACGATGCCTGTAGCAATGGCAACAACGTTGCGCAAACTATTAACTGGCGA
ACTACTTACTCTAGCTTCCCGGCAACAATTAATAGACTGGATGGAGGCGGATAAAGTTGCAGGACCACTT
CTGCGCTCGGCCCTTCCGGCTGGCTGGTTTATTGCTGATAAATCTGGAGCCGGTGAGCGTGGGTCTCGCG
GTATCATTGCAGCACTGGGGCCAGATGGTAAGCCCTCCCGTATCGTAGTTATCTACACGACGGGGAGTCA
GGCAACTATGGATGAACGAAATAGACAGATCGCTGAGATAGGTGCCTCACTGATTAAGCATTGGTAACTG
TCAGACCAAGTTTACTCATATATACTTTAGATTGATTTAAAACTTCATTTTTAATTTAAAAGGATCTAGG
TGAAGATCCTTTTTGATAATCTCATGACCAAAATCCCTTAACGTGAGTTTTCGTTCCACTGAGCGTCAGA
CCCCGTAGAAAAGATCAAAGGATCTTCTTGAGATCCTTTTTTTCTGCGCGTAATCTGCTGCTTGCAAACA
AAAAAACCACCGCTACCAGCGGTGGTTTGTTTGCCGGATCAAGAGCTACCAACTCTTTTTCCGAAGGTAA
CTGGCTTCAGCAGAGCGCAGATACCAAATACTGTTCTTCTAGTGTAGCCGTAGTTAGGCCACCACTTCAA
GAACTCTGTAGCACCGCCTACATACCTCGCTCTGCTAATCCTGTTACCAGTGGCTGCTGCCAGTGGCGAT
AAGTCGTGTCTTACCGGGTTGGACTCAAGACGATAGTTACCGGATAAGGCGCAGCGGTCGGGCTGAACGG
GGGGTTCGTGCACACAGCCCAGCTTGGAGCGAACGACCTACACCGAACTGAGATACCTACAGCGTGAGCT
ATGAGAAAGCGCCACGCTTCCCGAAGGGAGAAAGGCGGACAGGTATCCGGTAAGCGGCAGGGTCGGAACA
GGAGAGCGCACGAGGGAGCTTCCAGGGGGAAACGCCTGGTATCTTTATAGTCCTGTCGGGTTTCGCCACC
TCTGACTTGAGCGTCGATTTTTGTGATGCTCGTCAGGGGGGCGGAGCCTATGGAAAAACGCCAGCAACGC
GGCCTTTTTACGGTTCCTGGCCTTTTGCTGGCCTTTTGCTCACATGTTCTTTCCTGCGTTATCCCCTGAT
TCTGTGGATAACCGTATTACCGCCTTTGAGTGAGCTGATACCGCTCGCCGCAGCCGAACGACCGAGCGCA
GCGAGTCAGTGAGCGAGGAAGCGGAAGAGCGCCCAATACGCAAACCGCCTCTCCCCGCGCGTTGGCCGAT
TCATTAATGCAGCTGGCACGACAGGTTTCCCGACTGGAAAGCGGGCAGTGAGCGCAACGCAATTAATGTG
AGTTAGCTCACTCATTAGGCACCCCAGGCTTTACACTTTATGCTTCCGGCTCGTATGTTGTGTGGAATTG
TGAGCGGATAACAATTTCACACAGGAAACAGCTATGACCATGATTACGCCAAGCGCGCAATTAACCCTCA
CTAAAGGGAACAAAAGCTGGAGCTGCAAGCTTAATGTAGTCTTATGCAATACTCTTGTAGTCTTGCAACA
TGGTAACGATGAGTTAGCAACATGCCTTACAAGGAGAGAAAAAGCACCGTGCATGCCGATTGGTGGAAGT
AAGGTGGTACGATCGTGCCTTATTAGGAAGGCAACAGACGGGTCTGACATGGATTGGACGAACCACTGAA
TTGCCGCATTGCAGAGATATTGTATTTAAGTGCCTAGCTCGATACATAAACGGGTCTCTCTGGTTAGACC
AGATCTGAGCCTGGGAGCTCTCTGGCTAACTAGGGAACCCACTGCTTAAGCCTCAATAAAGCTTGCCTTG
AGTGCTTCAAGTAGTGTGTGCCCGTCTGTTGTGTGACTCTGGTAACTAGAGATCCCTCAGACCCTTTTAG
TCAGTGTGGAAAATCTCTAGCAGTGGCGCCCGAACAGGGACTTGAAAGCGAAAGGGAAACCAGAGGAGCT
CTCTCGACGCAGGACTCGGCTTGCTGAAGCGCGCACGGCAAGAGGCGAGGGGCGGCGACTGGTGAGTACG
CCAAAAATTTTGACTAGCGGAGGCTAGAAGGAGAGAGATGGGTGCGAGAGCGTCAGTATTAAGCGGGGGA
GAATTAGATCGCGATGGGAAAAAATTCGGTTAAGGCCAGGGGGAAAGAAAAAATATAAATTAAAACATAT
AGTATGGGCAAGCAGGGAGCTAGAACGATTCGCAGTTAATCCTGGCCTGTTAGAAACATCAGAAGGCTGT
AGACAAATACTGGGACAGCTACAACCATCCCTTCAGACAGGATCAGAAGAACTTAGATCATTATATAATA
CAGTAGCAACCCTCTATTGTGTGCATCAAAGGATAGAGATAAAAGACACCAAGGAAGCTTTAGACAAGAT
AGAGGAAGAGCAAAACAAAAGTAAGACCACCGCACAGCAAGCGGCCGCTGATCTTCAGACCTGGAGGAGG
AGATATGAGGGACAATTGGAGAAGTGAATTATATAAATATAAAGTAGTAAAAATTGAACCATTAGGAGTA
GCACCCACCAAGGCAAAGAGAAGAGTGGTGCAGAGAGAAAAAAGAGCAGTGGGAATAGGAGCTTTGTTCC
TTGGGTTCTTGGGAGCAGCAGGAAGCACTATGGGCGCAGCGTCAATGACGCTGACGGTACAGGCCAGACA
ATTATTGTCTGGTATAGTGCAGCAGCAGAACAATTTGCTGAGGGCTATTGAGGCGCAACAGCATCTGTTG
CAACTCACAGTCTGGGGCATCAAGCAGCTCCAGGCAAGAATCCTGGCTGTGGAAAGATACCTAAAGGATC
AACAGCTCCTGGGGATTTGGGGTTGCTCTGGAAAACTCATTTGCACCACTGCTGTGCCTTGGAATGCTAG
TTGGAGTAATAAATCTCTGGAACAGATTTGGAATCACACGACCTGGATGGAGTGGGACAGAGAAATTAAC
AATTACACAAGCTTAATACACTCCTTAATTGAAGAATCGCAAAACCAGCAAGAAAAGAATGAACAAGAAT
TATTGGAATTAGATAAATGGGCAAGTTTGTGGAATTGGTTTAACATAACAAATTGGCTGTGGTATATAAA
ATTATTCATAATGATAGTAGGAGGCTTGGTAGGTTTAAGAATAGTTTTTGCTGTACTTTCTATAGTGAAT
AGAGTTAGGCAGGGATATTCACCATTATCGTTTCAGACCCACCTCCCAACCCCGAGGGGACCCAGAGAGG
GCCTATTTCCCATGATTCCTTCATATTTGCATATACGATACAAGGCTGTTAGAGAGATAATTAGAATTAA
TTTGACTGTAAACACAAAGATATTAGTACAAAATACGTGACGTAGAAAGTAATAATTTCTTGGGTAGTTT
GCAGTTTTAAAATTATGTTTTAAAATGGACTATCATATGCTTACCGTAACTTGAAAGTATTTCGATTTCT
TGGCTTTATATATCTTGTGGAAAGGACGAAACACCGCTTCGGTGATATCATATAAGGTTTTAGAGCTAGA
AATAGCAAGTTAAAATAAGGCTAGTCCGTTATCAACTTGAAAAAGTGGCACCGAGTCGGTGCTTTTTTAA
GCTTGGCGTAACTAGATCTTGAGACAAATGGCAGTATTCATCCACAATTTTAAAAGAAAAGGGGGGATTG
GGGGGTACAGTGCAGGGGAAAGAATAGTAGACATAATAGCAACAGACATACAAACTAAAGAATTACAAAA
ACAAATTACAAAAATTCAAAATTTTCGGGTTTATTACAGGGACAGCAGAGATCCACTTTGGCGCCGGCTC
GAGGGGG
Features (pLannotate 1.2.2; 29 found; start..end, strand, type, name):
     14..80      +  CDS            small t antigen (fragment): SV40 (simian virus 40) small t antigen
    106..317     +  promoter       EF-1α core promoter: core promoter for human elongation factor EF-1α
    318..1256    +  intron         EF-1α intron A: intron upstream of the start codon of human EF-1α
   1278..1877    +  CDS            PuroR (fragment): puromycin N-acetyltransferase; pac from Streptomyces; confers resistance to puromycin
   1893..2481    +  misc_feature   WPRE: woodchuck hepatitis virus posttranscriptional regulatory element
   2532..2551    +  misc_feature   cPPT/CTS (fragment): central polypurine tract and central termination sequence of HIV-1
   2553..2786    +  LTR            3' LTR (ΔU3): self-inactivating 3' long terminal repeat (LTR) from HIV-1
   2864..2985    +  polyA_signal   SV40 poly(A) signal: SV40 polyadenylation signal
   3025..3160    +  rep_origin     SV40 ori: SV40 origin of replication
   3181..3199    -  promoter       T7 promoter: promoter for bacteriophage T7 RNA polymerase
   3207..3362    +  CDS            lacZα (fragment): LacZα fragment of β-galactosidase; lacZ fragment
   3367..3795    +  rep_origin     f1 ori (sequence partly withheld): f1 bacteriophage origin of replication; arrow indicates direction of (+) strand synthesis
   3848..3952    +  promoter       AmpR promoter: bla
   3953..4813    +  CDS            AmpR: β-lactamase; bla; confers resistance to ampicillin, carbenicillin, and related antibiotics
   4984..5572    +  rep_origin     ori: high-copy-number ColE1/pMB1/pBR322/pUC origin of replication
   5755..5847    +  CDS            lacI (fragment): lac repressor; lacI; The lac repressor binds to the lac operator to inhibit transcription in E. coli. This inhibition can be relieved by adding lactose or isopropyl-β-D-thiogalactopyranoside (IPTG).
   5860..5881    +  protein_bind   CAP binding site: CAP binding activates transcription in the presence of cAMP. E. coli catabolite activator protein
   5896..5926    +  promoter       lac promoter: promoter for the E. coli lac operon
   5934..5950    +  protein_bind   lac operator: The lac repressor binds to the lac operator to inhibit transcription in E. coli. This inhibition can be relieved by adding lactose or isopropyl-β-D-thiogalactopyranoside (IPTG). lac repressor encoded by lacI
   5995..6013    +  promoter       T3 promoter: promoter for bacteriophage T3 RNA polymerase
   6041..6267    +  promoter       RSV promoter: Rous sarcoma virus enhancer/promoter
   6268..6448    +  LTR            5' LTR (truncated): truncated 5' long terminal repeat (LTR) from HIV-1
   6495..6620    +  misc_feature   HIV-1 Ψ: packaging signal of human immunodeficiency virus type 1
   6604..6967    +  CDS            HIV-1 gag (fragment): gag protein from human immunodeficiency virus 1; gag
   7113..7346    +  misc_feature   RRE: The Rev response element (RRE) of HIV-1 allows for Rev-dependent mRNA export from the nucleus to the cytoplasm.
   7723..7749    +  CDS            Rev (fragment): human immunodeficiency virus 1 (HIV-1) Rev protein; rev; enhances nuclear export of unspliced and incompletely spliced viral mRNAs
   7753..7993    +  promoter       U6 promoter: RNA polymerase III promoter for human U6 snRNA
   8023..8098    +  misc_RNA       gRNA scaffold: guide RNA scaffold for the Streptococcus pyogenes CRISPR/Cas9 system
   8154..8271    +  misc_feature   cPPT/CTS: central polypurine tract and central termination sequence of HIV-1
