[The description below was written by a language model from this plasmid's Addgene catalogue record and pLannotate feature annotations shown in this document.]
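Description:
TPK1 gRNA (BRDN0001148855) is a third-generation lentiviral CRISPR guide plasmid built on the lentiGuide-Puro backbone. It expresses a single guide RNA directed against human TPK1, designed against two reference transcripts of that gene. It is maintained in E. coli through a high-copy ColE1/pUC-type origin with ampicillin selection (AmpR under its own bla promoter). The backbone also retains an f1 origin, an SV40 origin and poly(A) signal, and remnants of a lac/lacZα cloning region flanked by T7 and T3 promoters.

The transfer cassette begins with an RSV promoter fused to a truncated HIV-1 5' LTR, which makes genomic RNA production Tat-independent. This is followed by the Ψ packaging signal with a partial gag sequence, then the RRE for Rev-dependent nuclear export. Within the viral unit, a human U6 RNA polymerase III promoter drives the TPK1-specific spacer, which is joined to the Streptococcus pyogenes Cas9 guide scaffold. A cPPT/CTS element sits downstream of this guide cassette. Next, an EF-1α core promoter with its intron A expresses puromycin N-acetyltransferase for selecting transduced mammalian cells, and a WPRE enhances transcript expression. The unit ends in a self-inactivating ΔU3 3' LTR.

The plasmid does not encode Cas9, so it must be used in cells that already express Cas9 or together with a separate Cas9 lentiviral vector. It corresponds to a guide from a human kinome gRNA library and is suited to targeted knockout of TPK1 following lentiviral delivery and puromycin selection. The cloning method is not recorded.
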