Addgene plasmid #77429: TPK1 gRNA (BRDN0001148855)
Purpose: 3rd generation lentiviral gRNA plasmid targeting human TPK1
Depositing lab: John Doench & David Root. Depositing organization: Broad Institute. Publication: Optimized sgRNA design to maximize activity and minimize off-target effects of CRISPR-Cas9. Doench JG, Fusi N, Sullender M, Hegde M, Vaimberg EW, Donovan KF, Smith I, Tothova Z, Wilen C, Orchard R, Virgin HW, Listgarten J, Root DE. Nat Biotechnol. 2016 Jan 18. doi: 10.1038/nbt.3437. PubMed 26780180.
Backbone
  Vector backbone: lentiGuide-Puro
  Backbone manufacturer: Zhang Lab (Addgene plasmid # 52963)
  Vector type: Mammalian Expression, Lentiviral, CRISPR
  Selectable markers: Puromycin
Growth in bacteria
  Bacterial resistance: Ampicillin, 100 μg/mL
  Growth temperature: 37°C
  Growth strain: DH5alpha
  Copy number: High Copy
Gene/Insert
  Gene/Insert name: TPK1 (alt names: TPK1; NM_001042482.1)
  gRNA/shRNA sequence: CTTCGGTGATATCATATAAG
  Species: H. sapiens (human)
  Entrez Gene: TPK1 (a.k.a. HTPK1, PP20, THMD5)
  Promoter: hU6
  Cloning method: Unknown
  Sequencing primers: 5′ U6-F; 3′ pS2-R
Terms and licenses: Academic/Nonprofit Terms; Industry Terms: Not Available to Industry
Depositor comments: The gRNA was designed to target the following Genbank reference sequence(s): NM_001042482.1,NM_022445.3. Note that this plasmid does NOT contain Cas9. It should be used in conjunction with lentiCas9-Blast (Addgene #52962) or otherwise with cell lines already expressing Cas9. Browse the full kinome gRNA library at http://www.addgene.org/pooled-library/broadgpp-human-kinome/ or visit http://www.broadinstitute.org/rnai/public/ for detailed protocols and information.
How to cite: TPK1 gRNA (BRDN0001148855) was a gift from John Doench & David Root (Addgene plasmid # 77429 ; http://n2t.net/addgene:77429 ; RRID:Addgene_77429)
