>Addgene plasmid #77429 | TPK1 gRNA (BRDN0001148855) | depositor partial sequence | sequence record 144889 | Target Sequence
CTTCGGTGATATCATATAAG
