>Addgene plasmid #77429 | TPK1 gRNA (BRDN0001148855) | addgene partial sequence | sequence record 187743 | hU6-F
TATCATATGCTTACCGTAACTTGAAAGTATTTCGATTTCTTGGCTTTATATATCTTGTGGAAAGGACGAA
ACACCGCTTCGGTGATATCATATAAGGTTTTAGAGCTAGAAATAGCAAGTTAAAATAAGGCTAGTCCGTT
ATCAACTTGAAAAAGTGGCACCGAGTCGGTGCTTTTTTAAGCTTGGCGTAACTAGATCTTGAGACAAATG
GCAGTATTCATCCACAATTTTAAAAGAAAAGGGGGGATTGGGGGGTACAGTGCAGGGGAAAGAATAGTAG
ACATAATAGCAACAGACATACNAACTAAAGAATTACAAAAACAAATTACAAANCATTCAAAATTTTCGGG
TTTATTACAGGGACAGCAGAGATCCACTTTGGCGCCNGCTCGAGGGGGCCCGGGTGCNAAGATGGATAAA
GTTTTAAACAGAGAGGAATCTTTGCAGCTAATGGACCTTCTANGTCTTGAAAGGAGTGGGAATTGGCTCC
GGNGCCCGTCAGTGGGCANAGCGCACATCGCCCACAGTCCCCGAGAAGTTGGGGGGAGGGGTCGGCAATT
GATCCGGTGC
